Addgene plasmid #122018: pSEVA228-pro4IUPi
Purpose: Expresses IUP pathway genes (ChK, IPK, idi) under constitutive promoter. Kan. resist.
Depositing lab: Gregory Stephanopoulos. Depositing organization: Massachusetts Institute of Technology. Publication: Two-step pathway for isoprenoid synthesis. Chatzivasileiou AO, Ward V, Edgar SM, Stephanopoulos G. Proc Natl Acad Sci U S A. 2018 Dec 24. pii: 1812935116. doi: 10.1073/pnas.1812935116. PubMed 30584096.
Backbone
  Vector backbone: pSEVA228
  Backbone manufacturer: Silva-Rocha,R., Martinez-Garcia,E., Chavarria,M., Calles,B., Arce-Rodriguez,A., de las Heras,A., Paez-Espino,D.
  Backbone size w/o insert (bp): 3465
  Total vector size (bp): 7088
  Modifications to backbone: Removed xylS gene
  Vector type: Bacterial Expression
Growth in bacteria
  Bacterial resistance: Kanamycin, 50 μg/mL
  Growth temperature: 37°C
  Growth strain: DH5alpha
  Copy number: Low Copy
Gene/Insert 1
  Gene/Insert name: Choline kinase (alt name: ScCK)
  Species: S. cerevisiae (budding yeast)
  Insert size (bp): 1749
  Mutation: Codon optimized for E. coli
  GenBank ID: NC_001144.5
  Entrez Gene: CKI1 (a.k.a. YLR133W)
  Promoter: pro4
  Cloning method: Gibson Cloning
  Sequencing primers: 5′ GGTCTATGAGTGGTTGCTGG
Gene/Insert 2
  Gene/Insert name: Isopentenyl monophosphate kinase (alt name: AtIPK)
  Species: A. thaliana (mustard weed)
  Insert size (bp): 999
  Mutation: Codon optimized for E. coli
  GenBank ID: NP_173986.2
  Entrez Gene: AT1G26640 (a.k.a. AT1G26640, T24P13.2, T24P13_2)
  Promoter: pro4
  Cloning method: Gibson Cloning
  Sequencing primers: 5′ GGAATGCAAGAACTTCTCGA
Gene/Insert 3
  Gene/Insert name: isopentenyl-diphosphate Delta-isomerase (alt name: idi)
  Species: Escherichia coli str. K-12 substr. MG1655
  Insert size (bp): 549
  GenBank ID: NC_000913.3
  Promoter: pro4
  Cloning method: Gibson Cloning
  Sequencing primers: 5′ GGGACCATCATCCGCTTCAG
Terms and licenses: Academic/Nonprofit Terms; Industry Terms: Not Available to Industry
How to cite: pSEVA228-pro4IUPi was a gift from Gregory Stephanopoulos (Addgene plasmid # 122018 ; http://n2t.net/addgene:122018 ; RRID:Addgene_122018)
