[The description below was written by a language model from this plasmid's Addgene catalogue record and pLannotate feature annotations shown in this document.]
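Description:
pSEVA228-pro4IUPi is a low-copy bacterial expression plasmid of about 7.1 kb, built on the pSEVA228 backbone from which the xylS regulator gene has been removed. It replicates through the broad-host-range IncP (RK2-type) system, with oriV and the trans-acting initiator gene trfA both annotated. An incP oriT is also present, so the plasmid can in principle be mobilised by conjugation when transfer functions are supplied in trans. Selection is by kanamycin resistance from the aphA1 (nptI) aminoglycoside phosphotransferase gene. The feature table also flags short fragments matching Tn5 transposase, the CloDF13 origin and a T7 gene 10-derived solubility tag. These are partial hits and probably reflect backbone or junction sequence rather than functional parts.

The payload is the three-gene isopentenol utilization pathway (IUP), assembled by Gibson cloning and expressed from the constitutive promoter pro4, which is recorded in the catalogue fields but not annotated in the feature table. The genes lie in the same orientation and close together. First is Saccharomyces cerevisiae choline kinase (CKI1, ScCK), then Arabidopsis thaliana isopentenyl monophosphate kinase (AtIPK); both are codon-optimised for E. coli. The native E. coli isopentenyl-diphosphate isomerase gene idi comes last, followed by a T7 terminator. This layout is consistent with an operon, although the record does not say so explicitly.

In this pathway the promiscuous choline kinase is used for a first phosphorylation and IPK for a second, producing IPP. Idi then interconverts IPP and DMAPP, the universal isoprenoid building blocks. The plasmid is used to provide inducer-free supply of these precursors in E. coli for isoprenoid production, typically alongside compatible plasmids that carry downstream terpenoid pathways.
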