Features (pLannotate 1.2.2; 11 found; start..end, strand, type, name):
   1156..2151    +  CDS            IPK: IPK_ARATH - Experimental evidence at protein level: Swiss-Prot protein existence level 1. Catalyzes the formation of isopentenyl diphosphate (IPP), the universal five-carbon isoprenoid building block of all natural isoprenoids (PubMed:24327557, PubMed:26216978). Acts in parallel with the mevalonate (MVA) pathway and plays an important role in regulating the formation of both MVA and methylerythritol phosphate (MEP) pathway- derived terpenoid compounds by controlling the ratio of isopentenyl phosphate (IP) and dimethylallyl phosphate (DMAP) to isopentenyl diphosphate (IPP) and dimethylallyl dip
   2171..2716    +  CDS            idi: IDI_ECOLI - Also known as ygfV. Experimental evidence at protein level: Swiss-Prot protein existence level 1. Catalyzes the 1,3-allylic rearrangement of the homoallylic substrate isopentenyl (IPP) to its highly electrophilic allylic isomer, dimethylallyl diphosphate (DMAPP). From Escherichia coli (strain K12).
   2720..2766    +  CDS            SET1 (fragment): solubility-enhancement tag derived from T7 phage gene 10B
   2774..2821    +  terminator     T7 terminator: transcription terminator for bacteriophage T7 RNA polymerase
   2969..3781    +  CDS            aphA1: KKA1_ECOLX - Also known as nptI. Protein inferred from homology: Swiss-Prot protein existence level 3. Resistance to kanamycin and structurally-related aminoglycosides, including amikacin. From Escherichia coli.
   3951..4059    +  oriT           oriT: incP origin of transfer
   4120..5268    -  CDS            trfA: trans-acting replication protein that binds to and activates oriV
   5320..5601    -  CDS            tnpA (fragment): TN5P_ECOLX - Also known as tnp. Experimental evidence at protein level: Swiss-Prot protein existence level 1. Mediates transposition of transposon Tn5 by a 'cut and paste' mechanism. First, the monomeric transposase binds the 19 bp inverted DNA repeats flanking the transposon. Then, dimerization of the DNA- bound transposase creates a synaptic DNA complex. After nicking of the first DNA strand, excision of the transposon proceeds through a series of intermediates. The transposase then mediates the insertion of the transposon at a new site by strand transfer. The activity of the wild- type tran
   5661..6192    -  rep_origin     oriV: incP origin of replication
   6248..6283    -  rep_origin     CloDF13 ori (fragment): Plasmids containing the CloDF13 (CDF) origin of replication can be propagated in E. coli cells that contain additional plasmids with compatible origins.
   6461..1118    +  CDS            CKI1 (across the origin): KICH_YEAST - Also known as CKI. Experimental evidence at protein level: Swiss-Prot protein existence level 1. Catalyzes the committed step in the synthesis of phosphatidylcholine by the CDP-choline pathway (PubMed:2536698, PubMed:9506987, PubMed:10329685). Also exhibits ethanolamine kinase activity but it is a poor substrate at 14% efficiency compared with choline (PubMed:2536698, PubMed:9506987). From Saccharomyces cerevisiae (strain ATCC 204508 / S288c) (Baker's yeast).
>Addgene plasmid #122018 | pSEVA228-pro4IUPi | addgene full sequence | sequence record 238966 | Addgene NGS Result
TCGTGAATGGGCGCTTCGAGCAGTTCCTCGAAAACTCCAAAACGCTGACCAAGGATGATATCCGGAACTG
GAAAAACTCGCAACGGATCGCCCGCCGCATGAAGGAGCTGCATGTGGGCGTGCCCCTCCTCTCGTCGGAG
CGGAAGAATGGGAGCGCCTGCTGGCAAAAAATCAACCAATGGCTCCGCACGATCGAGAAGGTGGATCAGT
GGGTCGGGGACCCGAAGAACATCGAGAACAGCCTCCTCTGCGAAAATTGGTCCAAATTCATGGACATCGT
CGATCGGTACCACAAGTGGCTGATCAGCCAAGAACAAGGGATCGAGCAAGTCAACAAAAATCTGATCTTC
TGCCATAATGATGCCCAATACGGGAATCTCCTCTTCACCGCGCCCGTCATGAACACCCCCTCCCTGTATA
CCGCGCCGAGCTCGACCTCCCTGACGTCCCAAAGCAGCAGCCTCTTCCCCTCGTCCAGCAACGTGATCGT
CGATGATATCATCAATCCCCCGAAGCAAGAACAATCCCAAGATTCCAAACTCGTGGTCATCGATTTCGAA
TACGCCGGGGCCAATCCCGCCGCGTACGATCTCGCCAATCACCTCTCGGAATGGATGTACGACTATAATA
ACGCCAAAGCCCCGCACCAGTGCCACGCCGACCGGTACCCCGACAAGGAGCAAGTGCTCAACTTCCTGTA
TTCGTATGTCAGCCATCTCCGCGGCGGGGCCAAAGAGCCCATCGATGAAGAAGTCCAGCGCCTCTATAAA
TCGATCATCCAGTGGCGCCCCACGGTGCAGCTCTTCTGGTCGCTGTGGGCGATCCTGCAAAGCGGCAAGC
TGGAAAAAAAAGAAGCCAGCACCGCCATCACCCGCGAAGAAATCGGGCCCAATGGGAAAAAGTATATCAT
CAAGACGGAGCCCGAGTCGCCCGAAGAGGACTTCGTCGAAAATGACGACGAACCCGAAGCCGGCGTGTCG
ATCGATACCTTCGACTACATGGCCTACGGGCGGGACAAGATCGCGGTGTTCTGGGGGGACCTGATCGGGC
TGGGCATCATCACGGAGGAGGAATGCAAGAACTTCTCGAGCTTCAAATTCCTCGACACCAGCTACCTGTA
AGTACAAGAAAAGTCAGTAGTCTAAGGAGGTAAGCATGGAACTCAATATCAGCGAAAGCCGGTCGCGCAG
CATCCGGTGCATCGTGAAGCTCGGGGGCGCGGCCATCACCTGCAAAAACGAACTCGAAAAGATCCATGAC
GAAAACCTCGAAGTGGTGGCCTGCCAACTGCGGCAAGCGATGCTGGAAGGCTCCGCCCCCTCCAAAGTCA
TCGGCATGGACTGGTCCAAACGGCCGGGCTCCTCCGAAATCTCCTGCGATGTGGACGACATCGGCGACCA
GAAATCGAGCGAATTCTCGAAGTTCGTGGTCGTCCACGGGGCGGGCTCGTTCGGCCATTTCCAAGCGTCG
CGGTCGGGCGTCCATAAAGGGGGCCTGGAGAAGCCCATCGTCAAAGCCGGGTTCGTCGCGACCCGGATCT
CGGTCACCAATCTCAATCTCGAGATCGTCCGCGCCCTGGCCCGGGAAGGCATCCCGACGATCGGGATGAG
CCCCTTCAGCTGCGGCTGGTCCACCTCCAAACGGGATGTCGCGTCGGCGGATCTCGCGACGGTCGCCAAG
ACCATCGACTCGGGCTTCGTGCCCGTGCTCCATGGGGACGCGGTCCTGGACAACATCCTGGGCTGCACGA
TCCTGTCCGGCGATGTCATCATCCGGCACCTGGCCGACCATCTCAAGCCGGAATACGTCGTGTTCCTGAC
CGACGTGCTCGGGGTCTATGACCGGCCCCCGAGCCCGTCGGAGCCGGACGCCGTCCTGCTCAAGGAGATC
GCCGTCGGGGAGGATGGCTCCTGGAAGGTGGTCAACCCCCTCCTGGAACATACCGACAAAAAGGTGGATT
ATTCCGTCGCGGCCCACGATACCACGGGGGGGATGGAAACCAAAATCTCGGAAGCCGCCATGATCGCCAA
GCTCGGCGTGGATGTGTACATCGTGAAAGCCGCGACCACCCATTCGCAGCGGGCGCTCAATGGCGACCTG
CGCGACTCCGTCCCCGAAGACTGGCTGGGGACCATCATCCGCTTCAGCAAATAAAACTAAGGAGGTCTAT
ATGCAAACGGAACACGTCATTTTATTGAATGCACAGGGAGTTCCCACGGGTACGCTGGAAAAGTATGCCG
CACACACGGCAGACACCCGCTTACATCTCGCGTTCTCCAGTTGGCTGTTTAATGCCAAAGGACAATTATT
AGTTACCCGCCGCGCACTGAGCAAAAAAGCATGGCCTGGCGTGTGGACTAACTCGGTTTGTGGGCACCCA
CAACTGGGAGAAAGCAACGAAGACGCAGTGATCCGCCGTTGCCGTTATGAGCTTGGCGTGGAAATTACGC
CTCCTGAATCTATCTATCCTGACTTTCGCTACCGCGCCACCGATCCGAGTGGCATTGTGGAAAATGAAGT
GTGTCCGGTATTTGCCGCACGCACCACTAGTGCGTTACAGATCAATGATGATGAAGTGATGGATTATCAA
TGGTGTGATTTAGCAGATGTATTACACGGTATTGATGCCACGCCGTGGGCGTTCAGTCCGTGGATGGTGA
TGCAGGCGACAAATCGCGAAGCCAGAAAACGATTATCTGCATTTACCCAGCTTAAATAAGCTAACAAAGC
CCGAAAGGAAGCTGAGTTGGCTGCTGCCACCGCTGAGCAATAACTAGCATAACCCCTTGGGGCCTCTAAA
CGGGTCTTGAGGGGTTTTTTGCTGAAAGGAGGAACTATATCGGGTCCCCAATAATTACGATTTAAATTTG
TGTCTCAAAATCTCTGATGTTACATTGCACAAGATAAAAATATATCATCATGAACAATAAAACTGTCTGC
TTACATAAACAGTAATACAAGGGGTGTTATGAGCCATATTCAGCGTGAAACGAGCTGTAGCCGTCCGCGT
CTGAACAGCAACATGGATGCGGATCTGTATGGCTATAAATGGGCGCGTGATAACGTGGGTCAGAGCGGCG
CGACCATTTATCGTCTGTATGGCAAACCGGATGCGCCGGAACTGTTTCTGAAACATGGCAAAGGCAGCGT
GGCGAACGATGTGACCGATGAAATGGTGCGTCTGAACTGGCTGACCGAATTTATGCCGCTGCCGACCATT
AAACATTTTATTCGCACCCCGGATGATGCGTGGCTGCTGACCACCGCGATTCCGGGCAAAACCGCGTTTC
AGGTGCTGGAAGAATATCCGGATAGCGGCGAAAACATTGTGGATGCGCTGGCCGTGTTTCTGCGTCGTCT
GCATAGCATTCCGGTGTGCAACTGCCCGTTTAACAGCGATCGTGTGTTTCGTCTGGCCCAGGCGCAGAGC
CGTATGAACAACGGCCTGGTGGATGCGAGCGATTTTGATGATGAACGTAACGGCTGGCCGGTGGAACAGG
TGTGGAAAGAAATGCATAAACTGCTGCCGTTTAGCCCGGATAGCGTGGTGACCCACGGCGATTTTAGCCT
GGATAACCTGATTTTCGATGAAGGCAAACTGATTGGCTGCATTGATGTGGGCCGTGTGGGCATTGCGGAT
CGTTATCAGGATCTGGCCATTCTGTGGAACTGCCTGGGCGAATTTAGCCCGAGCCTGCAAAAACGTCTGT
TTCAGAAATATGGCATTGATAATCCGGATATGAACAAACTGCAATTTCATCTGATGCTGGATGAATTTTT
CTAATAATTAATTGGACCGCGGTCCGCGCGTTGTCCTTTTCCGCTGCATAACCCTGCTTCGGGGTCATTA
TAGCGATTTTTTCGGTATATCCATCCTTTTTCGCACGATATACAGGATTTTGCCAAAGGGTTCGTGTAGA
CTTTCCTTGGTGTATCCAACGGCGTCAGCCGGGCAGGATAGGTGAAGTAGGCCCACCCGCGAGCGGGTGT
TCCTTCTTCACTGTCCCTTATTCGCACCTGGCGGTGCTCAACGGGAATCCTGCTCTGCGAGGCTGGCCGT
AGGCCGGCCGCGATGCAGGTGGCTGCTGAACCCCCAGCCGGAACTGACCCCACAAGGCCCTAGCGTTTGC
AATGCACCAGGTCATCATTGACCCAGGCGTGTTCCACCAGGCCGCTGCCTCGCAACTCTTCGCAGGCTTC
GCCGACCTGCTCGCGCCACTTCTTCACGCGGGTGGAATCCGATCCGCACATGAGGCGGAAGGTTTCCAGC
TTGAGCGGGTACGGCTCCCGGTGCGAGCTGAAATAGTCGAACATCCGTCGGGCCGTCGGCGACAGCTTGC
GGTACTTCTCCCATATGAATTTCGTGTAGTGGTCGCCAGCAAACAGCACGACGATTTCCTCGTCGATCAG
GACCTGGCAACGGGACGTTTTCTTGCCACGGTCCAGGACGCGGAAGCGGTGCAGCAGCGACACCGATTCC
AGGTGCCCAACGCGGTCGGACGTGAAGCCCATCGCCGTCGCCTGTAGGCGCGACAGGCATTCCTCGGCCT
TCGTGTAATACCGGCCATTGATCGACCAGCCCAGGTCCTGGCAAAGCTCGTAGAACGTGAAGGTGATCGG
CTCGCCGATAGGGGTGCGCTTCGCGTACTCCAACACCTGCTGCCACACCAGTTCGTCATCGTCGGCCCGC
AGCTCGACGCCGGTGTAGGTGATCTTCACGTCCTTGTTGACGTGGAAAATGACCTTGTTTTGCAGCGCCT
CGCGCGGGATTTTCTTGTTGCGCGTGGTGAACAGGGCAGAGCGGGCCGTGTCGTTTGGCATCGCTCGCAT
CGTGTCCGGCCACGGCGCAATATCGAACAAGGAAAGCTGCATTTCCTTGATCTGCTGCTTCGTGTGTTTC
AGCAACGCGGCCTGCTTGGCTTCGCTGACCTGTTTTGCCAGGTCCTCGCCGGCGGTTTTTCGCTTCTTGG
TCGTCATAGTTCCTCGCGTGTCGATGGTCATCGACTTCGCCAAACCTGCCGCCTCCTGTTCGAGACGACG
CGAACGCTCCACGGCGGCCGATGGCGCGGGCAGGGCAGGGGGAGCCAGTTGCACGCTGTCGCGCTCGATC
TTGGCCGTAGCTTGCTGGACTATCGAGCCGACGGACTGGAAGGTTTCGCGGGGCGCACGCATGACGGTGC
GGCTTGCGATGGTTTCGGCATCCTCGGCGGAAAACCCCGCGTCGATCAGTTCTTGCCTGTATGCCTTCCG
GTCAAACGTCCGATTCATTCACCCTCCTTGCGGGATTGCCCCGGAATTAATTCCCCGGATCGATCCGTCG
ATCTTGATCCCCTGCGCCATCAGATCCTTGGCGGCAAGAAAGCCATCCAGTTTACTTTGCAGGGCTTCCC
AACCTTACCAGAGGGCGCCCCAGCTGGCAATTCCGGTTCGCTTGCTGTCCATAAAACCGCCCAGTCTAGC
TATCGCCATGTAAGCCCACTGCAAGCTACCTGCTTTCTCTTTGCGCTTGCGTTTTCCCTTGTCCAGATAG
CCCAGTAGCTGACATTCATCCGGGGTCAGCACCGTTTCTGCGGACTGGCTTTCTACGTGGCTGCCATTTT
TGGGGTGAGGCCGTTCGCGGCCGAGGGGCGCAGCCCCTGGGGGGATGGGAGGCCCGCGTTAGCGGGCCGG
GAGGGTTCGAGAAGGGGGGGCACCCCCCTTCGGCGTGCGCGGTCACGCGCACAGGGCGCAGCCCTGGTTA
AAAACAAGGTTTATAAATATTGGTTTAAAAGCAGGTTAAAAGACAGGTTAGCGGTGGCCGAAAAACGGGC
GGAAACCCTTGCAAATGCTGGATTTTCTGCCTGTGGACAGCCCCTCAAATGTCAATAGGTGCGCCCCTCA
TCTGTCAGCACTCTGCCCCTCAAGTGTCAAGGATCGCGCCCCTCATCTGTCAGTAGTCGCGCCCCTCAAG
TGTCAATACCGCAGGGCACTTATCCCCAGGCTTGTCCACATCATCTGTGGGAAACTCGCGTAAAATCAGG
CGTTTTCGCCGATTTGCGAGGCTGGCCAGCTCCACGTCGCCGGCCGAAATCGAGCCTGCCCCTCATCTGT
CAACGCCGCGCCGGGTGAGTCGGCCCCTCAAGTGTCAACGTCCGCCCCTCATCTGTCAGTGAGGGCCAAG
TTTTCCGCGAGGTATCCACAACGCCGGCGGCCCTACATGGCTCTGCTGTAGTGAGTGGGTTGCGCTCCGG
CAGCGGTCCTGATCCCCCGCAGAAAAAAAGGATCTCAAGAAGATCCTTTGATCTTTTCTACGGCGCGCCC
AGCTGTTCTAGAGCACAGCTAACACCACGTCGTCCCTATCTGCTGCCCTAGGTCTATGAGTGGTTGCTGG
ATAACTTTACGGGCATGCATAAGGCTCGGATGATATATTCAGGGAGACCACAACGGTTTCAACGCAAGGA
AACACATTAAGGAGGTTTAAATGGTGCAGGAGTCCCGCCCCGGCTCGGTCCGGTCGTATTCCGTGGGCTA
CCAGGCCCGGTCGCGGTCGTCGTCCCAGCGCCGCCATTCGCTCACGCGGCAGCGCAGCAGCCAGCGGCTC
ATCCGGACGATCTCCATCGAGAGCGATGTGAGCAATATCACGGACGATGATGATCTGCGGGCGGTGAATG
AAGGGGTGGCCGGGGTCCAGCTCGACGTCTCCGAGACGGCGAACAAAGGGCCACGCCGGGCCAGTGCCAC
CGATGTCACCGACTCGCTGGGCTCCACGTCCAGCGAATATATCGAGATCCCCTTCGTGAAAGAGACGCTG
GACGCGAGCCTCCCCTCGGATTACCTCAAACAAGACATCCTGAACCTGATCCAATCCCTGAAGATCTCGA
AATGGTACAATAACAAAAAGATCCAGCCCGTCGCCCAGGACATGAACCTCGTCAAAATCTCCGGCGCGAT
GACCAATGCGATCTTCAAGGTGGAGTACCCGAAACTGCCGTCCCTCCTGCTGCGGATCTATGGCCCGAAT
ATCGATAACATCATCGACCGCGAATATGAACTCCAGATCCTCGCGCGGCTCTCGCTGAAAAACATCGGGC
CGTCCCTGTACGGCTGCT
